>Addgene plasmid #211889 | pGS140_6xHis-EGFP-I3-01 | addgene full sequence | sequence record 426370 | Addgene NGS Result
GATCTCGATCCCGCGAAATTAATACGACTCACTATAGGGAGACCACAACGGTTTCCCTCTAGAAATAATT
TTGTTTAACTTTAAGAAGGAGATATACATATGCGGGGTTCTCATCATCATCATCATCATGGTATGGCTAG
CATGACTGGTGGACAGCAAATGGGTCGGGATCTGTACGACGATGACGATAAGGATCGATGGGGATCCGAG
CTCGAGATCTGCAGCTGGTACCAGATGGTGAGCAAGGGCGAGGAGCTGTTCACCGGGGTGGTGCCCATCC
TGGTCGAGCTGGACGGCGACGTAAACGGCCACAAGTTCAGCGTGTCCGGCGAGGGCGAGGGCGATGCCAC
CTACGGCAAGCTGACCCTGAAGTTCATCTGCACCACCGGCAAGCTGCCCGTGCCCTGGCCCACCCTCGTG
ACCACCCTGACCTACGGCGTGCAGTGCTTCAGCCGCTACCCCGACCACATGAAGCAGCACGACTTCTTCA
AGTCCGCCATGCCCGAAGGCTACGTCCAGGAGCGCACCATCTTCTTCAAGGACGACGGCAACTACAAGAC
CCGCGCCGAGGTGAAGTTCGAGGGCGACACCCTGGTGAACCGCATCGAGCTGAAGGGCATCGACTTCAAG
GAGGACGGCAACATCCTGGGGCACAAGCTGGAGTACAACTACAACAGCCACAACGTCTATATCATGGCCG
ACAAGCAGAAGAACGGCATCAAGGTGAACTTCAAGATCCGCCACAACATCGAGGACGGCAGCGTGCAGCT
CGCCGACCACTACCAGCAGAACACCCCCATCGGCGACGGCCCCGTGCTGCTGCCCGACAACCACTACCTG
AGCACCCAGTCCGCCCTGAGCAAAGACCCCAACGAGAAGCGCGATCACATGGTCCTGCTGGAGTTCGTGA
CCGCCGCCGGGATCACTCTCGGCATGGACGAGCTGTACAAGTCCGGAGGGGATCGGTGGAGCTCCACCGG
TGGCGGCCGCTCTAGAGAGAATCTTTATTTTCAGGGCGCCGCCAAATTCAAAGAAACCGCTGCTGCTAAA
TTCGAACGCCAGCACATGGACAGCGGAGGTGGAGGTACTAGTTCTGGAGGCAGCATGAAGATGGAGGAGC
TGTTCAAGAAGCACAAGATCGTGGCCGTGCTGAGAGCCAACAGCGTGGAGGAGGCCAAGAAGAAGGCCCT
GGCCGTGTTCCTGGGCGGCGTGCACCTGATCGAGATCACCTTCACCGTGCCCGACGCCGACACCGTGATC
AAGGAGCTGAGCTTCCTGAAGGAGATGGGCGCCATCATCGGCGCCGGCACCGTGACCAGCGTGGAGCAGT
GCAGAAAGGCCGTGGAGAGCGGCGCCGAGTTCATCGTGAGCCCCCACCTGGACGAGGAGATCAGCCAGTT
CTGCAAGGAGAAGGGCGTGTTCTACATGCCCGGCGTGATGACCCCCACCGAGCTGGTGAAGGCCATGAAG
CTGGGCCACACCATCCTGAAGCTGTTCCCCGGCGAGGTGGTGGGCCCCCAGTTCGTGAAGGCCATGAAGG
GCCCCTTCCCCAACGTGAAGTTCGTGCCCACCGGCGGCGTGAACCTGGACAACGTGTGCGAGTGGTTCAA
GGCCGGCGTGCTGGCCGTGGGCGTGGGCAGCGCCCTGGTGAAGGGCACCCCCGTGGAGGTGGCCGAGAAG
GCCAAGGCCTTCGTGGAGAAGATCAGAGGCTGCACCGAGTGAAAGCTTGATCCGGCTGCTAACAAAGCCC
GAAAGGAAGCTGAGTTGGCTGCTGCCACCGCTGAGCAATAACTAGCATAACCCCTTGGGGCCTCTAAACG
GGTCTTGAGGGGTTTTTTGCTGAAAGGAGGAACTATATCCGGATCTGGCGTAATAGCGAAGAGGCCCGCA
CCGATCGCCCTTCCCAACAGTTGCGCAGCCTGAATGGCGAATGGG
[124 nt withheld, positions 1936-2059]
C
[91 nt withheld, positions 2061-2151]
A
[49 nt withheld, positions 2153-2201]
CCTTTGACGTTGGAGTCCACGTTCTTT
[37 nt withheld, positions 2229-2265]
ACCCTATCTCGGTCTATTCTTTTGATTTATAAGGGATTTTGCCGATTTCGGCCTATTGGTTAAAAAATGA
GCTGATTTAACAAAAATTTAACGCGAATTTTAACAAAATATTAACGCTTACAATTTAGGTGGCACTTTTC
GGGGAAATGTGCGCGGAACCCCTATTTGTTTATTTTTCTAAATACATTCAAATATGTATCCGCTCATGAG
ACAATAACCCTGATAAATGCTTCAATAATATTGAAAAAGGAAGAGTATGAGTATTCAACATTTCCGTGTC
GCCCTTATTCCCTTTTTTGCGGCATTTTGCCTTCCTGTTTTTGCTCACCCAGAAACGCTGGTGAAAGTAA
AAGATGCTGAAGATCAGTTGGGTGCACGAGTGGGTTACATCGAACTGGATCTCAACAGCGGTAAGATCCT
TGAGAGTTTTCGCCCCGAAGAACGTTTTCCAATGATGAGCACTTTTAAAGTTCTGCTATGTGGCGCGGTA
TTATCCCGTATTGACGCCGGGCAAGAGCAACTCGGTCGCCGCATACACTATTCTCAGAATGACTTGGTTG
AGTACTCACCAGTCACAGAAAAGCATCTTACGGATGGCATGACAGTAAGAGAATTATGCAGTGCTGCCAT
AACCATGAGTGATAACACTGCGGCCAACTTACTTCTGACAACGATCGGAGGACCGAAGGAGCTAACCGCT
TTTTTGCACAACATGGGGGATCATGTAACTCGCCTTGATCGTTGGGAACCGGAGCTGAATGAAGCCATAC
CAAACGACGAGCGTGACACCACGATGCCTGTAGCAATGGCAACAACGTTGCGCAAACTATTAACTGGCGA
ACTACTTACTCTAGCTTCCCGGCAACAATTAATAGACTGGATGGAGGCGGATAAAGTTGCAGGACCACTT
CTGCGCTCGGCCCTTCCGGCTGGCTGGTTTATTGCTGATAAATCTGGAGCCGGTGAGCGTGGGTCTCGCG
GTATCATTGCAGCACTGGGGCCAGATGGTAAGCCCTCCCGTATCGTAGTTATCTACACGACGGGGAGTCA
GGCAACTATGGATGAACGAAATAGACAGATCGCTGAGATAGGTGCCTCACTGATTAAGCATTGGTAACTG
TCAGACCAAGTTTACTCATATATACTTTAGATTGATTTAAAACTTCATTTTTAATTTAAAAGGATCTAGG
TGAAGATCCTTTTTGATAATCTCATGACCAAAATCCCTTAACGTGAGTTTTCGTTCCACTGAGCGTCAGA
CCCCGTAGAAAAGATCAAAGGATCTTCTTGAGATCCTTTTTTTCTGCGCGTAATCTGCTGCTTGCAAACA
AAAAAACCACCGCTACCAGCGGTGGTTTGTTTGCCGGATCAAGAGCTACCAACTCTTTTTCCGAAGGTAA
CTGGCTTCAGCAGAGCGCAGATACCAAATACTGTTCTTCTAGTGTAGCCGTAGTTAGGCCACCACTTCAA
GAACTCTGTAGCACCGCCTACATACCTCGCTCTGCTAATCCTGTTACCAGTGGCTGCTGCCAGTGGCGAT
AAGTCGTGTCTTACCGGGTTGGACTCAAGACGATAGTTACCGGATAAGGCGCAGCGGTCGGGCTGAACGG
GGGGTTCGTGCACACAGCCCAGCTTGGAGCGAACGACCTACACCGAACTGAGATACCTACAGCGTGAGCT
ATGAGAAAGCGCCACGCTTCCCGAAGGGAGAAAGGCGGACAGGTATCCGGTAAGCGGCAGGGTCGGAACA
GGAGAGCGCACGAGGGAGCTTCCAGGGGGAAACGCCTGGTATCTTTATAGTCCTGTCGGGTTTCGCCACC
TCTGACTTGAGCGTCGATTTTTGTGATGCTCGTCAGGGGGGCGGAGCCTATGGAAAAACGCCAGCAACGC
GGCCTTTTTACGGTTCCTGGCCTTTTGCTGGCCTTTTGCTCACATGTTCTTTCCTGCGTTATCCCCTGAT
TCTGTGGATAACCGTATTACCGCCTTTGAGTGAGCTGATACCGCTCGCCGCAGCCGAACGACCGAGCGCA
GCGAGTCAGTGAGCGAGGAAGCGGAAGAGCGCCCAATACGCAAACCGCCTCTCCCCGCGCGTTGGCCGAT
TCATTAATGCAG
Features (pLannotate 1.2.2; 17 found; start..end, strand, type, name):
     20..38      +  promoter       T7 promoter: promoter for bacteriophage T7 RNA polymerase
     70..92      +  RBS            RBS: efficient ribosome binding site from bacteriophage T7 gene 10 (Olins and Rangwala, 1989)
    112..132     +  CDS            capTEV™ (fragment): composite tag for in vivo biotinylation, TEV protease cleavage, and 6xHis tagging
    133..165     +  CDS            T7 tag (gene 10 leader): leader peptide from bacteriophage T7 gene 10 promotes efficient translation in E. coli
    169..192     +  CDS            Xpress™ tag: Xpress™ epitope tag, including an enterokinase recognition and cleavage site
    235..951     +  CDS            EGFP: EGFP is a basic (constitutively fluorescent) green fluorescent protein published in 1996, derived from Aequorea victoria. It is reported to be a rapidly-maturing weak dimer with moderate acid sensitivity.
    978..996     +  misc_feature   MCS (fragment): pBluescript multiple cloning site
    997..1016    +  CDS            capTEV™ (fragment): composite tag for in vivo biotinylation, TEV protease cleavage, and 6xHis tagging
   1030..1074    +  CDS            S-Tag: affinity and epitope tag derived from pancreatic ribonuclease A
   1735..1784    +  CDS            SET1 (fragment): solubility-enhancement tag derived from T7 phage gene 10B
   1792..1839    +  terminator     T7 terminator: transcription terminator for bacteriophage T7 RNA polymerase
   1865..1931    +  CDS            lacZα (fragment): LacZα fragment of β-galactosidase; lacZ fragment
   1936..2364    +  rep_origin     f1 ori (sequence partly withheld): f1 bacteriophage origin of replication; arrow indicates direction of (+) strand synthesis
   2417..2521    +  promoter       AmpR promoter: bla
   2522..3382    +  CDS            AmpR: β-lactamase; bla; confers resistance to ampicillin, carbenicillin, and related antibiotics
   3553..4141    +  rep_origin     ori: high-copy-number ColE1/pMB1/pBR322/pUC origin of replication
   4324..4377    +  CDS            lacI (fragment): lac repressor; lacI; The lac repressor binds to the lac operator to inhibit transcription in E. coli. This inhibition can be relieved by adding lactose or isopropyl-β-D-thiogalactopyranoside (IPTG).
