[The description below was written by a language model from this plasmid's Addgene catalogue record and pLannotate feature annotations shown in this document.]
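Description:
pGS140_6xHis-EGFP-I3-01 is a 4,377 bp bacterial expression plasmid built on the pRSETa backbone for producing a tagged, fluorescent version of I3-01, a synthetic (designed) protein. It is maintained in E. coli through a high-copy ColE1/pUC-type origin and selected with ampicillin via the β-lactamase gene and its native promoter. An f1 origin is also present, which in principle permits single-stranded DNA production. Short lacZα and lacI fragments are annotated, but these appear to be backbone remnants rather than functional genes.

Expression is driven by a T7 promoter followed by the efficient ribosome binding site from phage T7 gene 10, and transcription ends at a T7 terminator, so protein production requires a host that supplies T7 RNA polymerase. The open reading frame begins with the standard pRSET N-terminal leader: a 6xHis segment (annotated as a capTEV fragment), the T7 gene 10 leader peptide that promotes translation, and the Xpress epitope with its enterokinase cleavage site. This is followed by EGFP, a short linker region with multiple-cloning-site residue, a second capTEV-like fragment that may correspond to a TEV protease site or His stretch, and an S-Tag. The I3-01 coding sequence is not itself recognised by the automated annotation. It presumably occupies the unannotated stretch between the S-Tag and the region just upstream of the terminator, though the record does not give its exact boundaries or the cloning sites used.

The arrangement suits recombinant expression of a His-tagged EGFP–I3-01 fusion that can be purified by metal affinity and tracked by green fluorescence. The record gives no purpose beyond bacterial expression of I3-01.
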