Addgene plasmid #211889: pGS140_6xHis-EGFP-I3-01
Purpose: Bacterial expression of I3-01
Depositing lab: Iain Cheeseman. Depositing organization: Whitehead Institute for Biomedical Research.
Backbone
  Vector backbone: pRSETa
  Vector type: Bacterial Expression
Growth in bacteria
  Bacterial resistance: Ampicillin, 100 μg/mL
  Growth temperature: 37°C
  Growth strain: DH5alpha
  Copy number: High Copy
Gene/Insert
  Gene/Insert name: I3-01
  Species: Synthetic
  Mutation: N/A
  Cloning method: Restriction Enzyme; 5′ cloning site Unknown (unknown if destroyed)
Terms and licenses: Academic/Nonprofit Terms; Industry Terms: Not Available to Industry
How to cite: pGS140_6xHis-EGFP-I3-01 was a gift from Iain Cheeseman (Addgene plasmid # 211889 ; http://n2t.net/addgene:211889 ; RRID:Addgene_211889)
